>Addgene plasmid #227898 | pML333_LAMP1-C-term_XTEN80-mEGFP-3xHA_pTMPLT | addgene full sequence | sequence record 452479 | Addgene NGS Result
TCGTGCACCCAACTGATCTTCAGCATCTTTTACTTTCACCAGCGTTTCTGGGTGAGCAAAAACAGGAAGG
CAAAATGCCGCAAAAAAGGGAATAAGGGCGACACGGAAATGTTGAATACTCATACTCTTCCTTTTTCAAT
ATTATTGAAGCATTTATCAGGGTTATTGTCTCATGAGCGGATACATATTTGAATGTATTTAGAAAAATAA
ACAAATAGGGGTTCCGCGCACATTTCCCCGAAAAGTGCCAGATACCTGAAACAAAACCCATCGTACGGCC
AAGGAAGTCTCCAATAACTGTGATCCACCACAAGCGCCAGGGTTTTCCCAGTCACGACGTTGTAAAACGA
CGGCCAGTCATGCATAATCCGCACGCATCTGGAATAAGGAAGTGCCATTCCGCCTGACCTGGAGCTTACT
GGTGTCACTTCTCTCTGCAGCGGCTTCCCCAAGTGACAATTCCAGCTAGAGCTGGAACCTTCCGCCAGGG
TTCCTCTTTGCCTTTTGGCTGATGTGGGGGAGTGGTGGGGAGAGAGGCCTGTTTGCAGGCCCCTGTGTGA
GCAGAGCCCTGACACCATCCGTCTGTCTTGGCAGTGGAGGAGTGTCTGCTGGACGAGAACAGCATGCTGA
TCCCCATCGCTGTGGGTGGTGCCCTGGCGGGGCTGGTCCTCATCGTCCTCATCGCCTACCTCGTCGGCAG
GAAGAGGAGTCACGCAGGCTACCAGACTATCAGTGGTGGTACTTCCGGGGGAGGGCCGAGCTCTGGCGCA
CCCCCACCAAGTGGAGGGTCACCTGCCGGGTCCCCAACATCTACTGAAGAAGGCACCAGCGAATCCGCAA
CGCCCGAGTCAGGCCCTGGTACCTCCACAGAACCATCTGAAGGTAGTGCGCCTGGTTCCCCAGCTGGAAG
CCCTACTTCCACCGAAGAAGGCACGTCAACCGAACCAAGTGAAGGATCTGCCCCTGGGACCAGCACTGAA
CCATCTGAGGGTGGCGGATTGGAAGTTTTGTTTCAAGGTCCAGGATCTAACGGCAGCGTGAGCAAGGGCG
AGGAGCTGTTCACCGGGGTGGTGCCCATCCTGGTCGAGCTGGACGGCGACGTAAACGGCCACAAGTTCAG
CGTGTCCGGCGAGGGCGAGGGCGATGCCACCTACGGCAAGCTGACCCTGAAGTTCATCTGCACCACCGGC
AAGCTGCCCGTGCCCTGGCCCACCCTCGTGACCACCCTGACCTACGGCGTGCAGTGCTTCAGCCGCTACC
CCGACCACATGAAGCAGCACGACTTCTTCAAGTCCGCCATGCCCGAAGGCTACGTCCAGGAGCGCACCAT
CTTCTTCAAGGACGACGGCAACTACAAGACCCGCGCCGAGGTGAAGTTCGAGGGCGACACCCTGGTGAAC
CGCATCGAGCTGAAGGGCATCGACTTCAAGGAGGACGGCAACATCCTGGGGCACAAGCTGGAGTACAACT
ACAACAGCCACAACGTCTATATCATGGCCGACAAGCAGAAGAACGGCATCAAGGTGAACTTCAAGATCCG
CCACAACATCGAGGACGGCAGCGTGCAGCTCGCCGACCACTACCAGCAGAACACCCCCATCGGCGACGGC
CCCGTGCTGCTGCCCGACAACCACTACCTGAGCACCCAGTCCAAGCTGAGCAAAGACCCCAACGAGAAGC
GCGATCACATGGTCCTGCTGGAGTTCGTGACCGCCGCCGGGATCACTCTCGGCATGGACGAGCTGTACAA
GGCTGGAGCTGGCTACCCATACGATGTTCCAGATTACGCTTATCCGTATGACGTCCCGGACTATGCATAC
CCCTACGATGTACCCGATTACGCCGGTGCAGGGAGTGGAAGTTAGCCTGGTGCACGCAGGCACAGCAGCT
GCAGGGGCCTCTGTTCCTTTCTCTGGGCTTAGGGTCCTGTCGAAGGGGAGGCACACTTTCTGGCAAACGT
TTCTCAAATCTGCTTCATCCAATGTGAAGTTCATCTTGCAGCATTTACTATGCACAACAGAGTAACTATC
GAAATGACGGTGTTAATTTTGCTAACTGGGTTAAATATTTTGCTAACTGGTTAAACATTAATATTTACCA
AAGTAGGATTTTGAGGGTGGGGGTGCTCTCTCTGAGGGGGTGGGGGTGCCGCTGTCTCTGAGCGTCAGAA
GACCGTCAGTGAAGGCTAGGTGGAGGCTCAGTGATGATAAGTCTGCGATGGTGGATGCATGTGTCATGGT
CATAGCTGTTTCCTGTGTGAAATTGTTATCCGCTCAGAGGGCACAATCCTATTCCGCGCTATCCGACAAT
CTCCAAGACATTAGGTGGAGTTCAGTTCGGCGTATGGCATATGTCGCTGGAAAGAACATGTGAGCAAAAG
GCCAGCAAAAGGCCAGGAACCGTAAAAAGGCCGCGTTGCTGGCGTTTTTCCATAGGCTCCGCCCCCCTGA
CGAGCATCACAAAAATCGACGCTCAAGTCAGAGGTGGCGAAACCCGACAGGACTATAAAGATACCAGGCG
TTTCCCCCTGGAAGCTCCCTCGTGCGCTCTCCTGTTCCGACCCTGCCGCTTACCGGATACCTGTCCGCCT
TTCTCCCTTCGGGAAGCGTGGCGCTTTCTCATAGCTCACGCTGTAGGTATCTCAGTTCGGTGTAGGTCGT
TCGCTCCAAGCTGGGCTGTGTGCACGAACCCCCCGTTCAGCCCGACCGCTGCGCCTTATCCGGTAACTAT
CGTCTTGAGTCCAACCCGGTAAGACACGACTTATCGCCACTGGCAGCAGCCACTGGTAACAGGATTAGCA
GAGCGAGGTATGTAGGCGGTGCTACAGAGTTCTTGAAGTGGTGGCCTAACTACGGCTACACTAGAAGAAC
AGTATTTGGTATCTGCGCTCTGCTGAAGCCAGTTACCTTCGGAAAAAGAGTTGGTAGCTCTTGATCCGGC
AAACAAACCACCGCTGGTAGCGGTGGTTTTTTTGTTTGCAAGCAGCAGATTACGCGCAGAAAAAAAGGAT
CTCAAGAAGATCCTTTGATCTTTTCTACGGGGTCTGACGCTCTATTCAACAAAGCCGCCGTCCCGTCAAG
TCAGCGTAAATGGGTAGGGGGCTTCAAATCGTCCTCGTGATACCAATTCGGAGCCTGCTTTTTTGTACAA
ACTTGTTGATAATGGCAATTCAAGGATCTTCACCTAGATCCTTTTAAATTAAAAATGAAGTTTTAAATCA
ATCTAAAGTATATATGAGTAAACTTGGTCTGACAGTTACCAATGCTTAATCAGTGAGGCACCTATCTCAG
CGATCTGTCTATTTCGTTCATCCATAGTTGCCTGACTCCCCGTCGTGTAGATAACTACGATACGGGAGGG
CTTACCATCTGGCCCCAGTGCTGCAATGATACCGCGAGAGCCACGCTCACCGGCTCCAGATTTATCAGCA
ATAAACCAGCCAGCCGGAAGGGCCGAGCGCAGAAGTGGTCCTGCAACTTTATCCGCCTCCATCCAGTCTA
TTAATTGTTGCCGGGAAGCTAGAGTAAGTAGTTCGCCAGTTAATAGTTTGCGCAACGTTGTTGCCATTGC
TACAGGCATCGTGGTGTCACGCTCGTCGTTTGGTATGGCTTCATTCAGCTCCGGTTCCCAACGATCAAGG
CGAGTTACATGATCCCCCATGTTGTGCAAAAAAGCGGTTAGCTCCTTCGGTCCTCCGATCGTTGTCAGAA
GTAAGTTGGCCGCAGTGTTATCACTCATGGTTATGGCAGCACTGCATAATTCTCTTACTGTCATGCCATC
CGTAAGATGCTTTTCTGTGACTGGTGAGTACTCAACCAAGTCATTCTGAGAATAGTGTATGCGGCGACCG
AGTTGCTCTTGCCCGGCGTCAATACGGGATAATACCGCGCCACATAGCAGAACTTTAAAAGTGCTCATCA
TTGGAAAACGTTCTTCGGGGCGAAAACTCTCAAGGATCTTACCGCTGTTGAGATCCAGTTCGATGTAACC
CAC
Features (pLannotate 1.2.2; 8 found; start..end, strand, type, name):
    124..228     -  promoter       AmpR promoter: bla
    315..358     -  CDS            lacZα (fragment): LacZα fragment of β-galactosidase; lacZ fragment
    594..731     +  CDS            LAMP1 (fragment): human lysosome-associated membrane glycoprotein 1
   1038..1751    +  CDS            mEGFP: mEGFP is a basic (constitutively fluorescent) green fluorescent protein published in 2002, derived from Aequorea victoria. It has moderate acid sensitivity.
   1791..1817    +  CDS            3xHA (fragment): three tandem HA epitope tags
   2427..3015    -  rep_origin     ori: high-copy-number ColE1/pMB1/pBR322/pUC origin of replication
   3132..3156    -  protein_bind   attB1: mutant version of attB; recombination site for the Gateway® BP reaction BP Clonase™
   3256..123     -  CDS            AmpR (across the origin): β-lactamase; bla; confers resistance to ampicillin, carbenicillin, and related antibiotics
