[The description below was written by a language model from this plasmid's Addgene catalogue record and pLannotate feature annotations shown in this document.]
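Description:
pML333_LAMP1-C-term_XTEN80-mEGFP-3xHA_pTMPLT is a donor (homology-directed repair template) plasmid for CRISPR-based knock-in at the human LAMP1 locus. It is built by Golden Gate assembly in the pTwist Amp High Copy backbone, a small bacterial cloning vector of about 4 kb in total. It replicates in E. coli from a high-copy ColE1/pUC-type origin and is selected with ampicillin through the β-lactamase gene and its bla promoter. A short lacZα remnant and an attB1-like site are also annotated. These appear to be backbone leftovers with no stated role in the design.

The payload is a tagging cassette flanked by LAMP1 homology arms, intended for in-frame insertion at the C terminus of the endogenous gene. The feature table picks up a fragment of the LAMP1 coding sequence upstream of the tag, consistent with the end of the left arm. Next comes an unannotated stretch that, going by the construct name, would hold the XTEN80 flexible linker. After it come monomeric EGFP and a 3xHA epitope tag, the latter only partly recognised by the annotation software. The right homology arm is not annotated, and the arm lengths are not given. No eukaryotic promoter is listed, which fits the design: after integration the fusion is expressed from the native LAMP1 promoter at endogenous levels. The plasmid encodes neither a nuclease nor a guide RNA, so these must be supplied separately.

According to the record, the construct is used to generate an endogenous organelle marker. LAMP1 is a lysosomal membrane glycoprotein, so the tagged protein marks lysosomes with GFP for imaging. The epitope tags provide handles for affinity capture and mass spectrometry analysis in organelle proteomics.
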