Addgene plasmid #227898: pML333_LAMP1-C-term_XTEN80-mEGFP-3xHA_pTMPLT
Purpose: Homology repair template for genome engineering. Organelle endogenous marker expressing GFP and epitope tags for mass spectrometry.
Depositing lab: Manuel Leonetti. Depositing organization: Chan Zuckerberg Biohub. Publication: Global organelle profiling reveals subcellular localization and remodeling at proteome scale. Hein MY, Peng D, Todorova V, McCarthy F, Kim K, Liu C, Savy L, Januel C, Baltazar-Nunez R, Sekhar M, Vaid S, Bax S, Vangipuram M, Burgess J, Njoya L, Wang E, Ivanov IE, Byrum JR, Pradeep S, Gonzalez CG, Aniseia Y, Creery JS, McMorrow AH, Sunshine S, Yeung-Levy S, DeFelice BC, Mehta SB, Itzhak DN, Elias JE, Leonetti MD. Cell. 2024 Dec 26:S0092-8674(24)01344-8. doi: 10.1016/j.cell.2024.11.028. PubMed 39742809.
Backbone
  Vector backbone: pTwist Amp High Copy
  Backbone manufacturer: Twist Biosciences
  Vector type: CRISPR
Growth in bacteria
  Bacterial resistance: Ampicillin, 100 μg/mL
  Growth temperature: 37°C
  Growth strain: DH5alpha
  Copy number: High Copy
Gene/Insert
  Gene/Insert name: LAMP1 homology arms with mEGFP-3xHA for insertion at C terminus
  Species: H. sapiens (human)
  Cloning method: Golden Gate
Terms and licenses: Academic/Nonprofit Terms; Industry Terms: Not Available to Industry
How to cite: pML333_LAMP1-C-term_XTEN80-mEGFP-3xHA_pTMPLT was a gift from Manuel Leonetti (Addgene plasmid # 227898 ; http://n2t.net/addgene:227898 ; RRID:Addgene_227898)
